Addgene plasmid #44425: pGST1-STAM1-UIM
Depositing lab: James Hurley. Depositing organization: National Institute of Diabetes & Digestive & Kidney Diseases (NIDDK). Publication: VHS domains of ESCRT-0 cooperate in high-avidity binding to polyubiquitinated cargo. Ren X, Hurley JH. EMBO J. 2010 Mar 17;29(6):1045-54. Epub 2010 Feb 11. 10.1038/emboj.2010.6 PubMed 20150893.
Backbone
  Vector backbone: pGST-parallel1
  Backbone size w/o insert (bp): 5000
  Total vector size (bp): 5129
  Vector type: Bacterial Expression
Growth in bacteria
  Bacterial resistance: Ampicillin, 100 μg/mL
  Growth temperature: 37°C
  Growth strain: DH5alpha
  Copy number: Unknown
Gene/Insert
  Gene/Insert name: STAM1-UIM (alt name: signal transducing adaptor molecule-ubiquitin interacting motif)
  Species: H. sapiens (human)
  Insert size (bp): 129
  Entrez Gene: STAM (a.k.a. STAM-1, STAM1)
  Tag / fusion protein: GST (N terminal on backbone)
  Cloning method: Unknown
  Sequencing primers: 5′ 5GEX
Terms and licenses: Academic/Nonprofit Terms; Industry Terms: Not Available to Industry
How to cite: pGST1-STAM1-UIM was a gift from James Hurley (Addgene plasmid # 44425 ; http://n2t.net/addgene:44425 ; RRID:Addgene_44425)
