[The description below was written by a language model from this plasmid's Addgene catalogue record.]
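Description:
pGST1-STAM1-UIM is a bacterial expression plasmid built on the pGST-parallel1 backbone, a vector designed for producing recombinant proteins in E. coli as fusions to glutathione S-transferase. The backbone is listed at about 5.0 kb, and the complete plasmid at about 5.1 kb. It is propagated in standard cloning strains under ampicillin selection. The record does not state the origin of replication, the copy number, the promoter driving expression, or the cloning method, and no feature table is provided to confirm these elements.

The insert is a short 129 bp fragment of human STAM (STAM1, signal transducing adaptor molecule) encoding its ubiquitin-interacting motif (UIM). It is placed downstream of the backbone-encoded GST so that the UIM is expressed with an N-terminal GST tag. GST allows the fusion protein to be captured on glutathione resin, which serves both for affinity purification and for immobilising the motif as bait in pull-down or other binding assays. The record does not describe any linker or protease cleavage site between GST and the insert.

STAM is a subunit of the ESCRT-0 complex, which recognises ubiquitinated membrane cargo destined for endosomal sorting. The associated publication examines how the ubiquitin-binding domains of ESCRT-0 cooperate to achieve high-avidity binding to polyubiquitinated cargo. In that context, the construct most plausibly provides the isolated STAM1 UIM for in vitro study of its ubiquitin binding, separate from the protein's other ubiquitin-binding domains such as the VHS domain.
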