>Addgene plasmid #44425 | pGST1-STAM1-UIM | depositor partial sequence | sequence record 64112 | STAM1-UIM (158-200)
GCTCTTGTAGCCAAGGATCCTGGTACTGTGGCTAACAAAAAAGAAGAAGAAGATTTAGCAAAAGCCATTG
AGTTGTCTCTCAAGGAACAAAGGCAGCAGTCAACCACCCTTTCCACTTTGTATCCAAGC
