>Addgene plasmid #44425 | pGST1-STAM1-UIM | addgene partial sequence | sequence record 67788 | pGEX5
CATCCTCCAAAAATCGATACGACCGAAAACCTGTATTTTCAGGGCGCCATGGCTCTTGTAGCCAAGGATC
CTGGTACTGTGGCTAACAAAAAAGAAGAAGAAGATTTAGCAAAAGCCATTGAGTTGTCTCTCAAGGAACA
AAGGCAGCAGTCAACCACCCTTTCCACTTTGTATCCAAGCTAAGAGCCTGCAGTCTCGAGCGGCCGCATC
GTGACTGACTGACGATCTGCCTCGCGCGTTTCGGTGATGACGGTGAAAACCTCTGACACATGCAGCTCCC
GGAGACGGTCACAGCTTGTCTGTAAGCGGATGCCGGGAGCAGACAAGCCCGTCAGGGCGCGTCAGCGGGT
GTTGGCGGGTGTCGGGGCGCAGCCATGACCCAGTCACGTAGCGATAGCGGAGTGTATAATTCTTGAAGAC
GAAAGGGCCTCGTGATACGCCTATTTTTATAGGTTAATGTCATGATAATAATGGTTTCTTAGACGTCAGG
TGGCACTTTTCGGGGAAATGTGCGCGGAACCCCTATTTGTTTATTTTTCTAAATACATTCAAATATGTAT
CCGCTCATGAGACAATAACCCTGATAAATGCTTCAATAATATTGAAAAAGGAAGAGTATGAGTATTCAAC
ATTTCCGTGTCGCCCTTATTCCCTTTTTTGCGGCATTTTGCCTTCCTGTTTTTGCTCACCCAGAAACGCT
GGTGAAAGTAAAAGATGCTGAAGATCAGTTGGGTGCACGAGTGGGTTACATCGAACTGGATCTCAACAGC
GGTAAGATCCTTGAGAGTTTTCGCCCCGAAGAACGTTTTCCAATGATGAGCACTTTTAAAGTTCTGCTAT
GTGGCGCGGTATTATCCCGTGTTGACGCCGGGCAAGAGCAACTCGGTCGCCGCATACACTATTCTCAGAA
TGACTTGGTTGAGTACT
